>Addgene plasmid #211946 | pDMN1t500 | addgene full sequence | sequence record 430205 | Addgene NGS Result
TATCACAGTTAAATTGCTAACGCAGTCAGGCACCGTGTATGAAATCTAACAATGCGCTCATCGTCATCCT
CGGCACCGTCACCCTGGATGCTGTAGGCATAGGCTTGGTTATGCCGGTACTGCCGGGCCTCTTGCGGGAT
ATCGTCCATTCCGACAGCATCGCCAGTCACTATGGCGTGCTGCTAGCGCTATATGCGTTGATGCAATTTC
TATGCGCACCCGTTCTCGGAGCACTGTCCGACCGCTTTGGCCGCCGCCCAGTCCTGCTCGCTTCGCTACT
TGGAGCCACTATCGACTACGCGATCATGGCGACCACACCCGTCCTGTGGATCCTCTACGCCGGACGCATC
GTGGCCGGCATCACCGGCGCCACAGGTGCGGTTGCTGGCGCCTATATCGCCGACATCACCGATGGGGAAG
ATCGGGCTCGCCACTTCGGGCTCATGAGCGCTTGTTTCGGCGTGGGTATGGTGGCAGGCCCCGTGGCCGG
GGGACTGTTGGGCGCCATCTCCTTGCATGCACCATTCCTTGCGGCGGCGGTGCTCAACGGCCTCAACCTA
CTACTGGGCTGCTTCCTAATGCAGGAGTCGCATAAGGGAGAGCGTCGACCGATGCCCTTGAGAGCCTTCA
ACCCAGTCAGCTCCTTCCGGTGGGCGCGGGGCATGACTATCGTCGCCGCACTTATGACTGTCTTCTTTAT
CATGCAACTCGTAGGACAGGTGCCGGCAGCGCTCTGGGTCATTTTCGGCGAGGACCGCTTTCGCTGGAGC
GCGACGATGATCGGCCTGTCGCTTGCGGTATTCGGAATCTTGCACGCCCTCGCTCAAGCCTTCGTCACTG
GTCCCGCCACCAAACGTTTCGGCGAGAAGCAGGCCATTATCGCCGGCATGGCGGCCGACGCGCTGGGCTA
CGTCTTGCTGGCGTTCGCGACGCGAGGCTGGATGGCCTTCCCCATTATGATTCTTCTCGCTTCCGGCGGC
ATCGGGATGCCCGCGTTGCAGGCCATGCTGTCCAGGCAGGTAGATGACGACCATCAGGGACAGCTTCAAG
GATCGCTCGCGGCTCTTACCAGCCTAACTTCGATCATTGGACCGCTGATCGTCACGGCGATTTATGCCGC
CTCGGCGAGCACATGGAACGGGTTGGCATGGATTGTAGGCGCCGCCCTATACCTTGTCTGCCTCCCCGCG
TTGCGTCGCGGTGCATGGAGCCGGGCCACCTCGACCTGAATGGAAGCCGGCGGCACCTCGCTAACGGATT
CACCACTCCAAGAATTGGAGCCAATCAATTCTTGCGGAGAACTGTGAATGCGCAAACCAACCCTTGGCAG
AACGTATCCATCGCGTCCGCCATCTCCAGCAGCCGCACGCGGCGCATCTCGGGCAGCGTTGGGTCCTGGC
CACGGGTGCGCATGATCGTGCTCCTGTCGTTGAGGACCCGGCTAGGCTGGCGGGGTTGCCTTACTGGTTA
GCAGAATGAATCACCGATACGCGAGCGAACGTGAAGCGACTGCTGCTGCAAAACGTCTGCGACCTGAGCA
ACAACATGAATGGTCTTCGGTTTCCGTGTTTCGTAAAGTCTGGAAACGCGGAAGTCAGCGCCCTGCACCA
TTATGTTCCGGATCTGCATCGCAGGATGCTGCTGGCTACCCTGTGGAACACCTACATCTGTATTAACGAA
GCGCTGGCATTGACCCTGAGTGATTTTTCTCTGGTCCCGCCGCATCCATACCGCCAGTTGTTTACCCTCA
CAACGTTCCAGTAACCGGGCATGTTCATCATCAGTAACCCGTATCGTGAGCATCCTCTCTCGTTTCATCG
GTATCATTACCCCCATGAACAGAAATCCCCCTTACACGGAGGCATCAGTGACCAAACAGGAAAAAACCGC
CCTTAACATGGCCCGCTTTATCAGAAGCCAGACATTAACGCTTCTGGAGAAACTCAACGAGCTGGACGCG
GATGAACAGGCAGACATCTGTGAATCGCTTCACGACCACGCTGATGAGCTTTACCGCAGCTGCCTCGCGC
GTTTCGGTGATGACGGTGAAAACCTCTGACACATGCAGCTCCCGGAGACGGTCACAGCTTGTCTGTAAGC
GGATGCCGGGAGCAGACAAGCCCGTCAGGGCGCGTCAGCGGGTGTTGGCAGGTGTCGGGGCGCAGCCATG
ACCCAGTCACCCCATGGTGCAGTATGAAGGCGGCGGAGCCGACACCACGGCCACCGATATTATTTGCCCG
ATGTACGCGCGCGTGGATGAAGACCAGCCCTTCCCGGCTTTATCAAAAAGAGTATTGACTTAAAGTCTAA
CCTATAGGATACTTACAGCGATGGAGAGGTGTAGTGGTAACCAGAAGATAATATGGCTTTCGCTACCTGG
AGAGACGCGCCCGCTGATCCTTTGCGAATACGCCCACGCGATGGGTAACAGTCTTGGCGGTTTCGCTAAA
TACTGGCAGGCGTTTCGTCAGTATCCCCGTTTACAGGGCGGCTTCGTCTGGGACTGGGTGGATCAGTCGC
TGATTAAATATGATGAAAACGGCAACCCGTGGTACCGGCTTACGGCGGTGATTTTTGCGATACGCCGAAC
GTCGATCGAGCTCAACGCAATTATCGCCAGTTCTGTATGAACGGTCTGGTCTTTGCCGACCGCACGTCGC
ATCCAGCGCTGACGGAAGCAAAACACCAGCAGCAGTTTTTCAGTTCCGTTTATCCGGGCAAACCATCGAA
GTGACCAGCGAATACCTGTTCCGTCATAGCGATAACGAGCTCCTGCACTGGATGGTGGCGCTGGATGGTA
AGCCGCTGGCAAGCGGTGAAGTGCCTCTGGATGTCGCTCCACAAGGTAAACAGTTGATTGAACTGTCTGA
ACTACCGCAGCCGGAGAGCGCCGGGCAACTCTGGCTCACAGTACGCGTAGTGCAACCGAACGCGACCGCA
TGGTCAGAACTAGATGTACAGAAGTCAGATTAGCAGTAGCGTCTGGCGGAAATTGTGAGCGGATAACAAT
TAAACCTCAGTGTGACGCTCCCCGCCGCGTCCCACGCCATCCCGCATCTGACCACCAGCGAAATGGATTT
TTGCACTCGAGCTGGGTAATAAGCGTTGGCCCCGACAACTCCATCTGCTTCTTCCGTGCGAGATGTGGAT
TGGCGATAAAAAACAACTGCTGACGCCGCTGCGCGATCAGTTCACCCGTGCACCGCTGGATAACGACATT
GGCGTAAGTGAAGCGACCCGCATTGACCCTAACGCCTGGGTCGAACACTGGAAGGCGGCGGGCCATTACC
AGGCCGAAGCAGCGCGCCGCTTGCGATTTCGACCAACAGCTGCTGATGCGGTGCTGATTACGACCGCTCA
CGCGTGGCAGCATCAGGGGAAAACCTTATTTATCAGCCGGAAGCACCGTGTAACTTCCAGGACATCTATG
ATGGCGATTACCGTTGATGTTGAAGTGGCGAGCGATACACCGCATCCGGCGCGGATTTCTGAAAAGATGT
CGTGCTACTCCATACTCGGGGTCCTGTATGGGCTCGGATTAGCGGCCGCAAGAAAACTATCCCGACCGCC
TTACTGCCGCCTGTTTTGACCGCTGGGATCTGCAAAGCCCGCCGAAAGGCGGGCTTTTCTGTCCACTGGA
TCTACAGAAGCGCGATTGTCGGGCACAGGCTTAACTATGCGGCATCAGAGCAGACAGAGTACGACGATTT
GCGATGGAACTTGGAGATACCGCACAGATGCGTAAGGAGAAAATACCGCATCAGGCGCTCTTCCGCTTCC
TCGCTCACTGACTCGCTGCGCTCGGTCGTTCGGCTGCGGCGAGCGGTATCAGCTCACTCAAAGGCGGTAA
TACGGTTATCCACAGAATCAGGGGATAACGCAGGAAAGAACATGTGAGCAAAAGGCCAGCAAAAGGCCAG
GAACCGTAAAAAGGCCGCGTTGCTGGCGTTTTTCCATAGGCTCCGCCCCCCTGACGAGCATCACAAAAAT
CGACGCTCAAGTCAGAGGTGGCGAAACCCGACAGGACTATAAAGATACCAGGCGTTTCCCCCTGGAAGCT
CCCTCGTGCGCTCTCCTGTTCCGACCCTGCCGCTTACCGGATACCTGTCCGCCTTTCTCCCTTCGGGAAG
CGTGGCGCTTTCTCATAGCTCACGCTGTAGGTATCTCAGTTCGGTGTAGGTCGTTCGCTCCAAGCTGGGC
TGTGTGCACGAACCCCCCGTTCAGCCCGACCGCTGCGCCTTATCCGGTAACTATCGTCTTGAGTCCAACC
CGGTAAGACACGACTTATCGCCACTGGCAGCAGCCACTGGTAACAGGATTAGCAGAGCGAGGTATGTAGG
CGGTGCTACAGAGTTCTTGAAGTGGTGGCCTAACTACGGCTACACTAGAAGGACAGTATTTGGTATCTGC
GCTCTGCTGAAGCCAGTTACCTTCGGAAAAAGAGTTGGTAGCTCTTGATCCGGCAAACAAACCACCGCTG
GTAGCGGTGGTTTTTTTGTTTGCAAGCAGCAGATTACGCGCAGAAAAAAAGGATCTCAAGAAGATCCTTT
GATCTTTTCTACGGGGTCTGACGCTCAGTGGAACGAAAACTCACGTTAAGGGATTTTGGTCATGAGATTA
TCAAAAAGGATCTTCACCTAGATCCTTTTAAATTAAAAATGAAGTTTTAAATCAATCTAAAGTATATATG
AGTAAACTTGGTCTGACAGTTACCAATGCTTAATCAGTGAGGCACCTATCTCAGCGATCTGTCTATTTCG
TTCATCCATAGTTGCCTGACTCCCCGTCGTGTAGATAACTACGATACGGGAGGGCTTACCATCTGGCCCC
AGTGCTGCAATGATACCGCGAGACCCACGCTCACCGGCTCCAGATTTATCAGCAATAAACCAGCCAGCCG
GAAGGGCCGAGCGCAGAAGTGGTCCTGCAACTTTATCCGCCTCCATCCAGTCTATTAATTGTTGCCGGGA
AGCTAGAGTAAGTAGTTCGCCAGTTAATAGTTTGCGCAACGTTGTTGCCATTGCTGCAGGCATCGTGGTG
TCACGCTCGTCGTTTGGTATGGCTTCATTCAGCTCCGGTTCCCAACGATCAAGGCGAGTTACATGATCCC
CCATGTTGTGCAAAAAAGCGGTTAGCTCCTTCGGTCCTCCGATCGTTGTCAGAAGTAAGTTGGCCGCAGT
GTTATCACTCATGGTTATGGCAGCACTGCATAATTCTCTTACTGTCATGCCATCCGTAAGATGCTTTTCT
GTGACTGGTGAGTACTCAACCAAGTCATTCTGAGAATAGTGTATGCGGCGACCGAGTTGCTCTTGCCCGG
CGTCAACACGGGATAATACCGCGCCACATAGCAGAACTTTAAAAGTGCTCATCATTGGAAAACGTTCTTC
GGGGCGAAAACTCTCAAGGATCTTACCGCTGTTGAGATCCAGTTCGATGTAACCCACTCGTGCACCCAAC
TGATCTTCAGCATCTTTTACTTTCACCAGCGTTTCTGGGTGAGCAAAAACAGGAAGGCAAAATGCCGCAA
AAAAGGGAATAAGGGCGACACGGAAATGTTGAATACTCATACTCTTCCTTTTTCAATATTATTGAAGCAT
TTATCAGGGTTATTGTCTCATGAGCGGATACATATTTGAATGTATTTAGAAAAATAAACAAATAGGGGTT
CCGCGCACATTTCCCCGAAAAGTGCCACCTGACGTCTAAGAAACCATTATTATCATGACATTAACCTATA
AAAATAGGCGTATCACGAGGCCCTTTCGTCTTCAAGAATTCTCATGTTTGACAGCTTATCATCGATAAGC
TTTAATGCGGTAGTT
Features (pLannotate 1.2.2; 14 found; start..end, strand, type, name):
     39..1229    +  CDS            TcR: tetracycline efflux protein; tet; confers resistance to tetracycline
   1471..1851    -  CDS            YPB1_ECOLX: Protein predicted: Swiss-Prot protein existence level 4. From Escherichia coli.
   1868..2059    +  CDS            rop: Rop protein, which maintains plasmids at low copy number; rop
   2161..2180    +  misc_feature   bom (fragment): basis of mobility region from pBR322
   2186..2279    +  CDS            lacZ (fragment): β-galactosidase; lacZ
   2363..2949    +  CDS            lacZ (fragment): β-galactosidase; lacZ
   2993..3009    +  protein_bind   lac operator: The lac repressor binds to the lac operator to inhibit transcription in E. coli. This inhibition can be relieved by adding lactose or isopropyl-β-D-thiogalactopyranoside (IPTG). lac repressor encoded by lacI
   3098..3487    +  CDS            lacZ (fragment): BGAL_ECOLI - Experimental evidence at protein level: Swiss-Prot protein existence level 1. From Escherichia coli (strain K12).
   3668..3694    +  misc_feature   bom (fragment): basis of mobility region from pBR322
   3727..3765    +  misc_feature   bom (fragment): basis of mobility region from pBR322
   3951..4539    -  rep_origin     ori: high-copy-number ColE1/pMB1/pBR322/pUC origin of replication
   4710..5570    -  CDS            AmpR: β-lactamase; bla; confers resistance to ampicillin, carbenicillin, and related antibiotics
   5571..5675    -  promoter       AmpR promoter: bla
   5788..5816    +  promoter       tet promoter: E. coli promoter for tetracycline efflux protein gene
