[The description below was written by a language model from this plasmid's Addgene catalogue record and pLannotate feature annotations shown in this document.]
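Description:
pDMN1t500 is a pBR322-derived bacterial plasmid of about 5.8 kb that serves as a DNA template for in vitro transcription. It is propagated in E. coli from the ColE1/pMB1-type origin. The annotated rop gene, which restrains copy number, fits the catalogue's low-copy designation. Selection is listed as ampicillin, provided by the β-lactamase gene and its own promoter. The feature table also shows an intact tetracycline efflux gene with the tet promoter, carried over from pBR322, although tetracycline is not listed as a selection. Short fragments of the pBR322 basis-of-mobility region flank the inserted DNA, suggesting the insert was placed within that part of the backbone.

The payload is a 1,420 bp synthetic insert named T7A1-O1-t500, assembled by Gibson cloning. T7A1 is a strong bacteriophage T7 early promoter recognised by E. coli RNA polymerase. O1 is the primary lac operator, which appears in the annotation as a lac repressor binding site. By its name, t500 appears to be a transcription terminator, though the record does not describe it. Neither the T7A1 promoter nor t500 was picked up by the automated annotation, so their exact positions are not stated. Several lacZ fragments surround the operator and seem to act as transcribed or spacer sequence rather than as a functional reporter.

This layout gives a defined unit with a promoter, a site for a potential lac repressor roadblock, and a termination point. That is consistent with the associated work on how force and the polymerase alpha C-terminal domains influence RNA polymerase recycling.
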