Addgene plasmid #211946: pDMN1t500
Purpose: in vitro transcription
Depositing lab: Laura Finzi. Depositing organization: Emory University. Publication: Force and the alpha-C-terminal domains bias RNA polymerase recycling. Qian J, Wang B, Artsimovitch I, Dunlap D, Finzi L. Nat Commun. 2024 Aug 30;15(1):7520. doi: 10.1038/s41467-024-51603-3. PubMed 39214958.
Backbone
  Vector backbone: pBR322
  Vector type: Unspecified
Growth in bacteria
  Bacterial resistance: Ampicillin, 100 μg/mL
  Growth temperature: 37°C
  Growth strain: DH5alpha
  Copy number: Low Copy
Gene/Insert
  Gene/Insert name: T7A1-O1-t500
  Species: Synthetic
  Insert size (bp): 1420
  Promoter: T7A1
  Cloning method: Gibson Cloning
Terms and licenses: Academic/Nonprofit Terms; Industry Terms: Not Available to Industry
Depositor comments: pDM_N1_400_t500_sq Please visit https://doi.org/10.1101/2023.11.02.565415 for bioRxiv preprint.
How to cite: pDMN1t500 was a gift from Laura Finzi (Addgene plasmid # 211946 ; http://n2t.net/addgene:211946 ; RRID:Addgene_211946)
